>Addgene plasmid #26556 | pT2/BH | addgene full sequence | sequence record 203999 | Addgene NGS Result
CACCTG
[34 nt withheld, positions 7-40]
A
[89 nt withheld, positions 42-130]
C
[91 nt withheld, positions 132-222]
A
[49 nt withheld, positions 224-272]
CCTTTGACGTTGGAGTCCACGTTCTTT
[37 nt withheld, positions 300-336]
ACCCTATCTCGGTCTATTCTTTTGATTTATAAGGGATTTTGCCGATTTCGGCCTATTGGTTAAAAAATGA
GCTGATTTAACAAAAATTTAACGCGAATTTTAACAAAATATTAACGCTTACAATTTCCATTCGCCATTCA
GGCTGCGCAACTGTTGGGAAGGGCGATCGGTGCGGGCCTCTTCGCTATTACGCCAGCTGGCGAAAGGGGG
ATGTGCTGCAAGGCGATTAAGTTGGGTAACGCCAGGGTTTTCCCAGTCACGACGTTGTAAAACGACGGCC
AGTGAGCGCGCGTAATACGACTCACTATAGGGCGAATTGGAGCTCGGATCCCTATACAGTTGAAGTCGGA
AGTTTACATACACTTAAGTTGGAGTCATTAAAACTCGTTTTTCAACTACTCCACAAATTTCTTGTTAACA
AACAATAGTTTTGGCAAGTCAGTTAGGACATCTACTTTGTGCATGACACAAGTCATTTTTCCAACAATTG
TTTACAGACAGATTATTTCACTTATAATTCACTGTATCACAATTCCAGTGGGTCAGAAGTTTACATACAC
TAAGTTGACTGTGCCTTTAAACAGCTTGGAAAATTCCAGAAAATGATGTCATGGCTTTAGAAGCTAGATC
TGGCCATCTAGAGCGGCCGCGCGCACTAGTGAATTCCATGGATATCAAGCTTGTGGAAGGCTACTCGAAA
TGTTTGACCCAAGTTAAACAATTTAAAGGCAATGCTACCAAATACTAATTGAGTGTATGTAAACTTCTGA
CCCACTGGGAATGTGATGAAAGAAATAAAAGCTGAAATGAATCATTCTCTCTACTATTATTCTGATATTT
CACATTCTTAAAATAAAGTGGTGATCCTAACTGACCTAAGACAGGGAATTTTTACTAGGATTAAATGTCA
GGAATTGTGAAAAAGTGAGTTTAAATGTATTTGGCTAAGGTGTATGTAAACTTCCGACTTCAACTGTATA
GGGATCCTCTAGCTAGAGTCGACCTCGAGGGGGGGCCCGGTACCCAGCTTTTGTTCCCTTTAGTGAGGGT
TAATTGCGCGCTTGGCGTAATCATGGTCATAGCTGTTTCCTGTGTGAAATTGTTATCCGCTCACAATTCC
ACACAACATACGAGCCGGAAGCATAAAGTGTAAAGCCTGGGGTGCCTAATGAGTGAGCTAACTCACATTA
ATTGCGTTGCGCTCACTGCCCGCTTTCCAGTCGGGAAACCTGTCGTGCCAGCTGCATTAATGAATCGGCC
AACGCGCGGGGAGAGGCGGTTTGCGTATTGGGCGCTCTTCCGCTTCCTCGCTCACTGACTCGCTGCGCTC
GGTCGTTCGGCTGCGGCGAGCGGTATCAGCTCACTCAAAGGCGGTAATACGGTTATCCACAGAATCAGGG
GATAACGCAGGAAAGAACATGTGAGCAAAAGGCCAGCAAAAGGCCAGGAACCGTAAAAAGGCCGCGTTGC
TGGCGTTTTTCCATAGGCTCCGCCCCCCTGACGAGCATCACAAAAATCGACGCTCAAGTCAGAGGTGGCG
AAACCCGACAGGACTATAAAGATACCAGGCGTTTCCCCCTGGAAGCTCCCTCGTGCGCTCTCCTGTTCCG
ACCCTGCCGCTTACCGGATACCTGTCCGCCTTTCTCCCTTCGGGAACCGTGGCGCTTTCTCATAGCTCAC
GCTGTAGGTATCTCAGTTCGGTGTAGGTCGTTCGCTCCAAGCTGGGCTGTGTGCACGAACCCCCCGTTCA
GCCCGACCGCTGCGCCTTATCCGGTAACTATCGTCTTGAGTCCAACCCGGTAAGACACGACTTATCGCCA
CTGGCAGCAGCCACTGGTAACAGGATTAGCAGAGCGAGGTATGTAGGCGGTGCTACAGAGTTCTTGAAGT
GGTGGCCTAACTACGGCTACACTAGAAGAACAGTATTTGGTATCTGCGCTCTGCTGAAGCCAGTTACCTT
CGGAAAAAGAGTTGGTAGCTCTTGATCCGGCAAACAAACCACCGCTGGTAGCGGTGGTTTTTTTGTTTGC
AAGCAGCAGATTACGCGCAGAAAAAAAGGATCTCAAGAAGATCCTTTGATCTTTTCTACGGGGTCTGACG
CTCAGTGGAACGAAAACTCACGTTAAGGGATTTTGGTCATGAGATTATCAAAAAGGATCTTCACCTAGAT
CCTTTTAAATTAAAAATGAAGTTTTAAATCAATCTAAAGTATATATGAGTAAACTTGGTCTGACAGTTAC
CAATGCTTAATCAGTGAGGCACCTATCTCAGCGATCTGTCTATTTCGTTCATCCATAGTTGCCTGACTCC
CCGTCGTGTAGATAACTACGATACGGGAGGGCTTACCATCTGGCCCCAGTGCTGCAATGATACCGCGAGA
CCCACGCTCACCGGCTCCAGATTTATCAGCAATAAACCAGCCAGCCGGAAGGGCCGAGCGCAGAAGTGGT
CCTGCAACTTTATCCGCCTCCATCCAGTCTATTAATTGTTGCCGGGAAGCTAGAGTAAGTAGTTCGCCAG
TTAATAGTTTGCGCAACGTTGTTGCCATTGCTACAGGCATCGTGGTGTCACGCTCGTCGTTTGGTATGGC
TTCATTCAGCTCCGGTTCCCAACGATCAAGGCGAGTTACATGATCCCCCATGTTGTGCAAAAAAGCGGTT
AGCTCCTTCGGTCCTCCGATCGTTGTCAGAAGTAACTTGGCCGCAGTGTTATCACTCATGGTTATGGCAG
CACTGCATAATTCTCTTACTGTCATGCCATCCGTAAGATGCTTTTCTGTGACTGGTGAGTACTCAACCAA
GTCATTCTGAGAATAGTGTATGCGGCGACCGAGTTGCTCTTGCCCGGCGTCAATACGGGATAATACCGCG
CCACATAGCAGAACTTTAAAAGTGCTCATCATTGGAAAACGTTCTTCGGGGCGAAAACTCTCAAGGATCT
TACCGCTGTTGAGATCCAGTTCGATGTAACCCACTCGTGCACCCAACTGATCTTCAGCATCTTTTACTTT
CACCAGCGTTTCTGGGTGAGCAAAAACAGGAAGGCAAAATGCCGCAAAAAAGGGAATAAGGGCGACACGG
AAATGTTGAATACTCATACTCTTCCTTTTTCAATATTATTGAAGCATTTATCAGGGTTATTGTCTCATGA
GCGGATACATATTTGAATGTATTTAGAAAAATAAACAAATAGGGGTTCCGCGCACATTTCCCCGAAAAGT
GC
Features (pLannotate 1.2.2; 13 found; start..end, strand, type, name):
      7..462     +  rep_origin     f1 ori (sequence partly withheld): f1 bacteriophage origin of replication; arrow indicates direction of (+) strand synthesis
    466..621     -  CDS            lacZα (fragment): LacZα fragment of β-galactosidase; lacZ fragment
    629..647     +  promoter       T7 promoter: promoter for bacteriophage T7 RNA polymerase
   1013..1083    +  CDS            SB100X (fragment): hyperactive variant of the Sleeping Beauty transposase (Mátés et al., 2009)
   1334..1360    +  misc_feature   MCS (fragment): pBluescript multiple cloning site
   1373..1391    -  promoter       T3 promoter: promoter for bacteriophage T3 RNA polymerase
   1436..1452    -  protein_bind   lac operator: The lac repressor binds to the lac operator to inhibit transcription in E. coli. This inhibition can be relieved by adding lactose or isopropyl-β-D-thiogalactopyranoside (IPTG). lac repressor encoded by lacI
   1460..1490    -  promoter       lac promoter: promoter for the E. coli lac operon
   1505..1526    -  protein_bind   CAP binding site: CAP binding activates transcription in the presence of cAMP. E. coli catabolite activator protein
   1539..1631    -  CDS            lacI (fragment): lac repressor; lacI; The lac repressor binds to the lac operator to inhibit transcription in E. coli. This inhibition can be relieved by adding lactose or isopropyl-β-D-thiogalactopyranoside (IPTG).
   1814..2402    -  rep_origin     ori: high-copy-number ColE1/pMB1/pBR322/pUC origin of replication
   2573..3433    -  CDS            AmpR: β-lactamase; bla; confers resistance to ampicillin, carbenicillin, and related antibiotics
   3434..3538    -  promoter       AmpR promoter: bla
