[The description below was written by a language model from this plasmid's Addgene catalogue record and pLannotate feature annotations shown in this document.]
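Description:
pT2/BH is a small, high-copy plasmid built on the pBluescript backbone and catalogued as a bacterial vector. It replicates in E. coli from a ColE1/pUC-type origin and is selected with ampicillin through a β-lactamase gene driven by its own bla promoter. An f1 origin is also present, which would allow single-stranded DNA production with helper phage. The usual pBluescript features surround the cloning region: opposing T7 and T3 promoters (also the recorded sequencing primer sites), a lacZα fragment, and the lac promoter, lac operator and CAP binding site.

The record does not describe the insert beyond repeating the plasmid name. The listed insert size of 3,558 bp equals the length of the full sequence, so it appears to be the size of the whole plasmid rather than of a cloned fragment. On that basis, roughly 640 bp has been added to the 2,918 bp backbone. Between the T7 and T3 promoters, automated annotation finds only a remnant of the pBluescript multiple cloning site and a short (about 70 nt) match to the Sleeping Beauty transposase SB100X, which is far too small to encode a functional enzyme.

That match, together with the "T2" name, is consistent with an empty Sleeping Beauty transposon vector, in which transposon-derived terminal repeats flank a cloning site, but no inverted repeats are annotated and the record does not state this purpose. BglII and HindIII are listed as intact cloning sites, which may be what "BH" refers to, and would be the points for inserting a cargo cassette. No eukaryotic promoter, reporter or selection marker is annotated, so any expression cassette would have to be supplied by the user.
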