Addgene plasmid #26556: pT2/BH
Depositing lab: Perry Hackett. Depositing organization: University of Minnesota.
Backbone
  Vector backbone: pBluescript
  Backbone manufacturer: Stratagene
  Backbone size w/o insert (bp): 2918
  Vector type: Bacterial Expression
Growth in bacteria
  Bacterial resistance: Ampicillin, 100 μg/mL
  Growth temperature: 37°C
  Growth strain: DH5alpha
  Copy number: High Copy
Gene/Insert
  Gene/Insert name: pT2/BH
  Insert size (bp): 3558
  Cloning method: Restriction Enzyme; 5′ cloning site BglII (not destroyed); 3′ cloning site HindIII (not destroyed)
  Sequencing primers: 5′ T7; 3′ T3
Terms and licenses: Academic/Nonprofit Terms; Industry Terms: Not Available to Industry
How to cite: pT2/BH was a gift from Perry Hackett (Addgene plasmid # 26556 ; http://n2t.net/addgene:26556 ; RRID:Addgene_26556)
