>Addgene plasmid #26556 | pT2/BH | addgene partial sequence | sequence record 32749 | 26556 with T7
TACAGTTGAAGTCGGAAGTTTACATACACTTAAGTTGGAGTCATTAAAACTCGTTTTTCAACTACTCCAC
AAATTTCTTGTTAACAAACAATAGTTTTGGCAAGTCAGTTAGGACATCTACTTTGTGCATGACACAAGTC
ATTTTTCCAACAATTGTTTACAGACAGATTATTTCACTTATAATTCACTGTATCACAATTCCAGTGGGTC
AGAAGTTTACATACACTAAGTTGACTGTGCCTTTAAACAGCTTGGAAAATTCCAGAAAATGATGTCATGG
CTTTAGAAGCTAGATCTGGCCATCTAGAGCGGCCGCGCGCACTAGTGAATTCCATGGATATCAAGCTTGT
GGAAGGCTACTCGAAATGTTTGACCCAAGTTAAACAATTTAAAGGCAATGCTACCAAATACTAATTGAGT
GTATGTAAACTTCTGACCCACTGGGAATGTGATGAAAGAAATAAAAGCTGAAATGAATCATTCTCTCTAC
TATTATTCTGATATTTCACATTCTTAAAATAAAGTGGTGATCCTAACTGACCTAAGACAGGGAATTTTTA
CTAGGATTAAATGTCAGGAATTGTGAAAAAGTGAGTTTAAATGTATTTGGCTAAGGTGTATGTAAACTTC
CGACTTCAACTGTATAGGGATCCTCTAGCTAGAGTCGACCTCGAGGGGGGGCCCGGTACCCAGCTTTTGT
TCCCTTTAGTGAGGGTTAATT
